Addgene plasmid #177699: pDIV491
Purpose: Plasmid expressing optimized Cas9 and NAT marker. Compatible with CTG-clade yeast species.
Depositing lab: Uffe Mortensen. Depositing organization: Danmarks Tekniske Universitet. Publication: A CRISPR/Cas9 method facilitates efficient oligo-mediated gene editing in Debaryomyces hansenii. Strucko T, Andersen NL, Mahler MR, Martinez JL, Mortensen UH. Synth Biol (Oxf). 2021 Oct 12;6(1):ysab031. doi: 10.1093/synbio/ysab031. eCollection 2021. PubMed 34746438.
Backbone
  Vector backbone: pDIV116
  Total vector size (bp): 9793
  Vector type: Bacterial Expression, Yeast Expression, CRISPR
  Selectable markers: Nourseothricin
Growth in bacteria
  Bacterial resistance: Ampicillin, 100 μg/mL
  Growth temperature: 37°C
  Growth strain: DH5alpha
  Copy number: Unknown
Gene/Insert 1
  Gene/Insert name: Cas9
  Species: CTG-clade compatible
  Promoter: RNR2p (Debaryomyces hansenii )
  Tag / fusion protein: SV40 (C terminal on insert)
  Cloning method: Unknown
  Sequencing primers: 5′ CTAGAAAGTATAGGAACTTCTGAAGTGG
Gene/Insert 2
  Gene/Insert name: Nat
  Species: CTG-clade compatible
  Promoter: TEF1p (Ashbya gossypii)
  Cloning method: Unknown
  Sequencing primers: 5′ GCTTGAGAAGGTTTTGGGACG
Resource information
  A portion of this plasmid was derived from a plasmid made by: Codon optimized Cas9 was derived from another plasmid pRB732 that was obtained from Prof. Richard J. Bennett
Terms and licenses: Academic/Nonprofit Terms; Industry Terms: Not Available to Industry
How to cite: pDIV491 was a gift from Uffe Mortensen (Addgene plasmid # 177699 ; http://n2t.net/addgene:177699 ; RRID:Addgene_177699)
