[The description below was written by a language model from this plasmid's Addgene catalogue record and pLannotate feature annotations shown in this document.]
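Description:
pDIV491 is an E. coli–yeast shuttle plasmid of about 9.8 kb, built on the pDIV116 backbone, that delivers Cas9 for CRISPR genome editing in yeasts of the CTG clade, such as Debaryomyces hansenii. These species decode the CTG codon unconventionally, so both coding sequences on the plasmid are recorded as CTG-clade compatible. In bacteria the plasmid is maintained through a high-copy ColE1/pUC-type origin and selected with ampicillin via the β-lactamase gene and its native promoter. The feature table also identifies a CEN/ARS element (S. cerevisiae CEN6 fused to an autonomously replicating sequence), which would normally support episomal, low-copy maintenance in yeast. The record does not state how well it functions in CTG-clade hosts.

The main payload is a codon-optimized Streptococcus pyogenes Cas9, derived from an earlier plasmid, driven according to the catalogue by the D. hansenii RNR2 promoter. That promoter is not annotated in the feature table but presumably lies in the unannotated region upstream of the Cas9 reading frame. The catalogue lists a C-terminal SV40 tag (presumably the nuclear localization signal), and the annotation additionally detects a 3xFLAG epitope downstream of Cas9, followed by a CYC1 terminator fragment. The second cassette places a nourseothricin (streptothricin) acetyltransferase gene between the Ashbya gossypii TEF promoter and TEF terminator, giving dominant drug selection in yeast. This marker is flanked by two loxP sites in the same orientation, which would permit Cre-mediated excision. No guide RNA cassette is annotated or described, so the plasmid appears to supply Cas9 and the selection marker only, for use in oligo-mediated gene editing workflows.
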