Features (pLannotate 1.2.2; 12 found; start..end, strand, type, name):
     12..515     +  misc_feature   CEN/ARS: S. cerevisiae CEN6 centromere fused to an autonomously replicating sequence
   2058..6161    +  CDS            cas9: CAS9_STRP1 - Also known as csn1 From Streptococcus pyogenes serotype M1.
   6243..6308    +  CDS            3xFLAG: three tandem FLAG® epitope tags, followed by an enterokinase cleavage site
   6373..6607    +  terminator     CYC1 terminator (fragment): S. cerevisiae CYC1; transcription terminator for CYC1
   6647..6680    -  protein_bind   loxP: Cre-mediated recombination occurs in the 8-bp core sequence (GCATACAT). Cre recombinase
   6735..7078    +  promoter       TEF promoter: Ashbya gossypii TEF promoter
   7073..7648    +  CDS            sta: STA_STRLA - Experimental evidence at protein level: Swiss-Prot protein existence level 1. Involved in resistance to streptothricin, a broad-spectrum antibiotic produced by streptomycetes. Detoxifies streptothricin via acetylation of the beta amino group of the first beta-lysyl moiety of streptothricin. From Streptomyces lavendulae.
   7657..7854    +  terminator     TEF terminator: Ashbya gossypii TEF terminator
   7917..7950    -  protein_bind   loxP: Cre-mediated recombination occurs in the 8-bp core sequence (GCATACAT). Cre recombinase
   8043..8631    -  rep_origin     ori: high-copy-number ColE1/pMB1/pBR322/pUC origin of replication
   8802..9662    -  CDS            AmpR: β-lactamase; bla; confers resistance to ampicillin, carbenicillin, and related antibiotics
   9663..9767    -  promoter       AmpR promoter: bla
>Addgene plasmid #177699 | pDIV491 | addgene full sequence | sequence record 353309 | Addgene Partial NGS Result
GGGTCCTTTTCATCACGTGCTATAAAAATAATTATAATTTAAATTTTTTAATATAAATATATAAATTAAA
AATAGAAAGTAAAAAAAGAAATTAAAGAAAAAATAGTTTTTGTTTTCCGAAGATGTAAAAGACTCTAGGG
GGATCGCCAACAAATACTACCTTTTATCTTGCTCTTCCTGCTCTCAGGTATTAATGCCGAATTGTTTCAT
CTTGTCTGTGTAGAAGACCACACACGAAAATCCTGTGATTTTACATTTTACTTATCGTTAATCGAATGTA
TATCTATTTAATCTGCTTTTCTTGTCTAATAAATATATATGTAAAGTACGCTTTTTGTTGAAATTTTTTA
AACCTTTGTTTATTTTTTTTTCTTCATTCCGTAACTCTTCTACCTTCTTTATTTACTTTCTAAAATCCAA
ATACAAAACATAAAAATAAATAAACACAGAGTAAATTCCCAAATTATTCCATCATTAAAAGATACGAGGC
GCGTGTAAGTTACAGGCAAGCGATCCGTCTAAGAAACCATTATTATCATGACATTAACCTATAAAAATAG
GCGTATCACGAGGCCCTTTGAATGCGTGCGATGGGCTTAGTTAGCCTTGCTTGTGACTTTGCAGCTTTAT
CCATGAACGGATCATACGATTGTATTTCTGAATTTGTCATAGTGACTTTAAGTTGTTCTTTATTTGGTAT
GATTCTATTTTTTAGGACTTTCTAAAAAATCAATTTAAATTTTGGAAAACCATTTGTGGTTTTTCTTAAA
TGATTGCAAAATTATTAAAAAATCGTTAAAAAAATATTCAGTGTAAAAAGACTAGCATTCATGATCTCAA
CATCTTTGGATAATATCAGAATGAGAAAGAACAGATACGCAGTACGTTTTTTGGTGAGCTCTTTGCACTT
CTTTAGTTCTTTCCATCAATATCAGTTTTTTAAACTTTTAGGACTAAAAGTGATGTTTAACTTCAAAATG
TTTAAAATTTTGTTCTTCCCGACGTTCATTAAGAATACTAATACACTTTAATAATTATTTTAATATTTTG
TTCTAAATAATGACTTTTAATTAAAAAAGATAAAATATAAAAACATCATAATAACTCACCAGAGGTTAAG
AACAAAAAAACAAATTAGATATCTGCTAATCCAATATAGTTAAATCAATCTTTCCTTGGTATAATGGGTA
TATTACATATATTTCAAGGACCGACACTCCTACCAAATATCTAAAATTTACCATATTAACATAACATGTA
TATAAACGTCAAATCATAATCAGCACTAGCGGAATGCGTGCGATCGCGTGCATTCAGCAATTCCAAAATC
CCATTAGAGGGGTTCTTCACGATTATCTATTTGATCACTCTCGCCTAAACTATAAATATAGCTACCTTTT
TATCAATATACATGTACTTCCGAACATCGGCCCTTATCTGTTATTAATCTATTAATAAACCCTTAACAAT
TTCCTGTTGCTCCTTGTAAACCAGTCCTATATGTCCAACTTGCCCGGATTGGTCTGATCTTCCGATCTAA
CAATCACGTCTTACTAATATTATAATGCCTTGGTAACACGTCTCGCGTTTACGCGTATGCCCTTTAGGAA
TTTTGTAAACAAACTGCCCCGTAGATTACAAACAAGAGAGTGAATTCCACCCTCAACTATAGACCTAGGA
GCCATTTTTCTATATAACTACTATCTGTATAAGGATGGGGCCTCCTGGGACATGTTCAATTGAATTTTAC
GCTTCGAACCATACACATAACACGTAAAAAGCTCTAATATTGGGCTTCTTAAATGGAAAGTTGTAGTATA
GATTTTACGCGATGATCCAATTCGCGTTTTGTGTAGGGAATTGCTTCTACATCAAGCAAAATTTACAATG
CTTTTATGTATACGGCCGTAGACGGAATAGACAACATTGTATAATCAGGAATTGATATAAAATAGTTGAT
ATCCCACTATTCTAATAACTTCATTTTTTATTAATTAGTATTTGATAATATAAAATTTCATTAGTTGCTT
TCAAACATTATTCAGACAATCTGTCATATGGATAAAAAGTATAGTATTGGTTTAGATATTGGTACTAACT
CTGTGGGTTGGGCAGTTATCACTGACGAATATAAAGTTCCATCAAAGAAATTTAAGGTGTTAGGTAACAC
TGACAGACACTCAATAAAAAAGAATCTTATCGGTGCTCTTTTGTTCGACTCCGGTGAAACTGCCGAGGCT
ACACGTTTAAAAAGAACAGCAAGAAGAAGATATACCCGTAGAAAAAATAGAATATGTTATTTACAAGAAA
TCTTTTCTAATGAAATGGCTAAAGTTGATGATTCCTTTTTCCATAGATTGGAAGAGTCATTTTTGGTTGA
AGAAGACAAAAAGCATGAGAGACATCCAATCTTTGGGAATATAGTTGATGAAGTGGCTTACCATGAAAAA
TATCCTACCATTTATCATTTAAGAAAGAAATTGGTAGATTCAACTGATAAAGCTGACCTTAGATTAATCT
ATTTAGCACTTGCCCATATGATTAAATTTAGAGGTCATTTTTTGATTGAAGGTGATTTGAACCCAGATAA
TTCTGACGTGGATAAATTATTTATTCAATTAGTCCAAACCTACAACCAATTATTTGAGGAAAATCCAATT
AATGCTAGTGGTGTCGATGCCAAAGCTATATTATCAGCCAGATTATCAAAATCTAGACGTTTGGAAAATT
TGATTGCCCAATTGCCAGGAGAAAAAAAGAATGGATTATTTGGAAACTTGATCGCATTATCATTGGGTTT
GACACCAAATTTTAAATCTAATTTTGATTTAGCTGAAGATGCTAAATTACAATTATCAAAAGACACCTAT
GACGACGATTTGGACAATTTACTTGCTCAAATTGGTGATCAATATGCAGATTTGTTCTTAGCTGCTAAAA
ACTTATCTGATGCTATTTTGTTGTCTGATATTTTGAGAGTGAACACAGAAATAACCAAAGCTCCATTATC
AGCATCTATGATCAAACGTTATGATGAACACCATCAGGATTTGACTTTATTGAAAGCTTTGGTGAGACAA
CAATTGCCAGAGAAGTATAAAGAAATCTTTTTCGATCAATCTAAAAACGGGTATGCAGGTTATATTGATG
GGGGTGCCTCCCAAGAGGAATTTTACAAATTTATAAAACCTATTTTAGAAAAGATGGATGGGACTGAGGA
ACTTTTGGTCAAATTGAACAGAGAAGATTTGTTACGTAAACAGAGAACTTTTGATAATGGTAGTATACCT
CACCAAATTCATTTGGGTGAGTTGCATGCAATTTTAAGAAGACAAGAAGATTTTTATCCATTTTTAAAAG
ATAATAGAGAAAAAATCGAGAAAATTTTAACCTTTAGAATTCCATACTATGTTGGGCCTTTGGCTAGAGG
TAATTCAAGATTTGCCTGGATGACACGTAAATCAGAAGAAACTATTACCCCTTGGAATTTTGAAGAGGTT
GTTGATAAAGGAGCATCAGCACAGAGTTTTATTGAAAGAATGACCAATTTCGATAAAAACTTACCAAATG
AAAAAGTTTTACCAAAACATTCCTTGTTATACGAATATTTTACTGTTTACAATGAACTTACAAAGGTTAA
ATATGTTACTGAAGGTATGCGTAAGCCAGCCTTTTTATCTGGAGAACAGAAAAAGGCAATAGTTGATTTA
TTGTTTAAAACAAATAGAAAAGTTACTGTTAAACAATTAAAAGAAGATTACTTTAAGAAAATTGAATGTT
TTGATTCAGTTGAAATCAGTGGTGTTGAAGACAGATTTAATGCTAGTTTAGGAACTTACCATGATTTACT
TAAAATTATCAAAGATAAAGATTTCTTGGATAACGAAGAAAATGAAGACATTTTAGAAGACATTGTTTTA
ACCTTAACTTTATTCGAAGATAGAGAGATGATTGAAGAACGTTTGAAGACTTATGCACATTTGTTTGACG
ATAAAGTGATGAAACAGTTGAAAAGAAGACGTTATACTGGATGGGGTAGATTGTCTCGTAAATTGATCAA
TGGAATTAGAGATAAACAAAGTGGTAAAACTATCTTGGACTTTTTGAAATCTGACGGATTTGCTAATAGA
AATTTCATGCAATTGATCCACGACGATAGTTTGACATTTAAAGAAGACATCCAAAAGGCCCAAGTGAGTG
GGCAAGGTGATTCATTACATGAACATATTGCAAATTTAGCCGGATCTCCTGCTATTAAGAAAGGGATATT
ACAAACTGTTAAAGTTGTGGATGAATTAGTGAAAGTAATGGGAAGACATAAACCTGAAAACATTGTCATT
GAGATGGCAAGAGAAAATCAAACTACACAAAAAGGACAGAAAAATAGTAGAGAACGTATGAAAAGAATAG
AAGAGGGTATTAAAGAATTGGGTAGTCAAATATTGAAAGAACACCCAGTGGAAAATACCCAGTTGCAAAA
TGAAAAATTATATCTTTACTACCTTCAAAATGGACGTGATATGTATGTTGATCAGGAATTAGATATAAAT
AGACTTTCAGATTATGATGTAGATCATATAGTTCCACAATCTTTCTTGAAAGATGATTCCATAGACAATA
AAGTATTAACTAGAAGTGATAAAAATAGAGGTAAAAGTGATAATGTCCCAAGTGAGGAAGTCGTCAAAAA
GATGAAAAATTACTGGCGTCAACTTTTGAATGCTAAATTAATTACTCAAAGAAAATTTGATAATTTGACT
AAAGCAGAAAGAGGTGGGCTTTCTGAATTAGATAAAGCCGGGTTCATTAAAAGACAATTGGTCGAAACTA
GACAAATTACTAAACATGTTGCCCAAATTTTAGATTCCCGTATGAACACTAAGTATGACGAAAATGATAA
GTTAATACGTGAGGTTAAAGTCATTACTTTAAAATCAAAACTTGTCTCTGATTTCAGAAAGGATTTCCAA
TTCTATAAAGTTAGAGAAATTAATAATTATCATCATGCTCATGATGCATATTTGAATGCTGTAGTTGGAA
CTGCTTTAATCAAGAAATACCCTAAATTAGAATCTGAATTTGTATATGGTGATTACAAAGTCTATGATGT
TAGAAAGATGATTGCTAAATCAGAACAAGAAATTGGTAAAGCTACAGCTAAATACTTCTTTTACTCTAAC
ATTATGAATTTCTTTAAAACAGAAATTACTTTGGCAAACGGTGAAATTAGAAAAAGACCTCTTATTGAAA
CAAATGGTGAGACTGGAGAGATAGTTTGGGACAAAGGGCGTGATTTCGCTACTGTTAGAAAAGTTTTATC
AATGCCACAAGTTAACATTGTAAAGAAAACAGAGGTTCAAACTGGTGGTTTCTCAAAAGAAAGTATTTTG
CCTAAAAGAAATAGTGATAAATTGATTGCCAGAAAAAAGGATTGGGATCCAAAGAAATATGGTGGTTTCG
ACTCACCAACCGTAGCCTATTCTGTTTTGGTTGTGGCAAAGGTTGAAAAGGGTAAAAGTAAAAAGCTTAA
ATCAGTAAAAGAACTTTTGGGTATTACAATAATGGAAAGAAGTTCCTTTGAAAAGAACCCTATTGATTTT
TTGGAAGCTAAAGGTTATAAGGAAGTAAAGAAGGACTTAATAATCAAATTGCCTAAATATTCTTTATTTG
AATTAGAAAATGGGAGAAAAAGAATGTTGGCTTCTGCTGGAGAATTGCAAAAGGGTAATGAATTAGCATT
GCCTTCCAAATATGTTAACTTCTTGTATTTAGCTTCACACTATGAAAAGTTGAAAGGGTCACCAGAAGAT
AACGAGCAAAAACAATTATTTGTTGAACAACACAAACACTACTTAGATGAGATTATAGAACAAATTAGTG
AATTCAGTAAAAGAGTGATATTAGCTGATGCAAATTTAGATAAAGTTTTGTCAGCCTATAACAAACATAG
AGATAAGCCAATTAGAGAACAAGCAGAAAACATTATTCACTTATTTACCCTTACCAATTTAGGAGCACCT
GCTGCTTTCAAGTATTTTGATACAACAATTGATCGTAAAAGATATACCTCAACAAAAGAAGTCTTAGACG
CCACCTTAATTCATCAATCAATCACTGGATTGTATGAGACAAGAATTGATTTGTCTCAATTGGGTGGTGA
TGAAGGGGCTGATCCTAAGAAGAAAAGAAAAGTTGATCCAAAGAAAAAGCGTAAGGTGGATCCTAAGAAA
AAGAGAAAGGTTGACTACAAAGACCATGACGGTGATTATAAAGATCATGACATCGACTACAAGGATGACG
ATGACAAGTGATAATGACTGCAGAGATCCATCGACCTGCCGCCAAGCTAATTCCGGGCGAATTTCTGTCG
AGTCATGTAATTAGTTATGTCACGCTTACATTCACGCCCTCCCCCCACATCCGCTCTAACCGAAAAGGAA
GGAGTTAGACAACCTGAAGTCTAGGTCCCTATTTATTTTTTTATAGTTATGTTAGTATTAAGAACGTTAT
TTATATTTCAAATTTTTCTTTTTTTTCTGTACAGACGCGTGTACGCATGTAACATTATACTGAAAACCTT
GCTTGAGAAGGTTTTGGGACGCTCGAAATCGCGTGCATTCAACGCTGCAGGTCGACAACCCTTAATATAA
CTTCGTATAATGTATGCTATACGAAGTTATTAGGTCTAGAGATCTGTTTAGCTTGCCTCGTCCCCGCCGG
GTCACCCGGCCAGCGACATGGAGGCCCAGAATACCCTCCTTGACAGTCTTGACGTGCGCAGCTCAGGGGC
ATGATGTGACTGTCGCCCGTACATTTAGCCCATACATCCCCATGTATAATCATTTGCATCCATACATTTT
GATGGCCGCACGGCGCGAAGCAAAAATTACGGCTCCTCGCTGCAGACCTGCGAGCAGGGAAACGCTCCCC
TCACAGACGCGTTGAATTGTCCCCACGCCGCGCCCCTGTAGAGAAATATAAAAGGTTAGGATTTGCCACT
GAGGTTCTTCTTTCATATACTTCCTTTTAAAATCTTGCTAGGATACAGTTCTCACATCACATCCGAACAT
AAACAACCATGGGAACCACCTTGGATGACACTGCTTATCGATACCGAACATCTGTACCTGGTGATGCTGA
AGCTATCGAAGCCCTTGACGGGTCATTCACAACTGACACCGTCTTTAGAGTTACAGCTACTGGGGATGGG
TTTACATTGCGAGAAGTACCAGTAGATCCTCCTTTGACCAAAGTATTCCCAGATGACGAAAGTGACGATG
AATCCGATGACGGTGAGGACGGTGACCCAGACTCAAGAACATTTGTCGCTTATGGAGACGACGGTGATTT
GGCCGGTTTCGTAGTTGTATCCTATTCTGGATGGAACCGAAGACTTACTGTCGAGGATATAGAGGTTGCC
CCAGAACATCGTGGGCACGGTGTTGGGCGAGCCCTTATGGGATTAGCTACAGAATTTGCCCGTGAACGTG
GGGCTGGACATTTATGGTTAGAAGTCACCAATGTTAATGCACCAGCTATACATGCATATCGAAGAATGGG
GTTCACACTTTGTGGATTGGATACAGCTTTATACGATGGTACAGCCTCAGACGGAGAACAAGCTTTATAC
ATGTCTATGCCTTGTCCATAATCAGTACTGACAATAAAAAGATTCTTGTTTTCAAGAACTTGTCATTTGT
ATAGTTTTTTTATATTGTAGTTGTTCTATTTTAATCAAATGTTAGCGTGATTTATATTTTTTTTCGCCTC
GACATCATCTGCCCAGATGCGAAGTTAAGTGCGCAGAAAGTAATATCATGCGTTAATCGTATGTGAATGC
TGGTCGCTATACTGCTGTCGATTCGATACTAACGCCGCCATCCAGTGTCGAAAACGAGCTCTCGAGAACC
CTTAATATAACTTCGTATAATGTATGCTATACGAAGTTATTAGGTGATATCAGATCCACTAGTGGCCATT
AAGACCTGAGCAAAAGGCCAGCAAAAGGCCAGGAACCGTAAAAAGGCCGCGTTGCTGGCGTTTTTCCATA
GGCTCCGCCCCCCTGACGAGCATCACAAAAATCGACGCTCAAGTCAGAGGTGGCGAAACCCGACAGGACT
ATAAAGATACCAGGCGTTTCCCCCTGGAAGCTCCCTCGTGCGCTCTCCTGTTCCGACCCTGCCGCTTACC
GGATACCTGTCCGCCTTTCTCCCTTCGGGAAGCGTGGCGCTTTCTCATAGCTCACGCTGTAGGTATCTCA
GTTCGGTGTAGGTCGTTCGCTCCAAGCTGGGCTGTGTGCACGAACCCCCCGTTCAGCCCGACCGCTGCGC
CTTATCCGGTAACTATCGTCTTGAGTCCAACCCGGTAAGACACGACTTATCGCCACTGGCAGCAGCCACT
GGTAACAGGATTAGCAGAGCGAGGTATGTAGGCGGTGCTACAGAGTTCTTGAAGTGGTGGCCTAACTACG
GCTACACTAGAAGAACAGTATTTGGTATCTGCGCTCTGCTGAAGCCAGTTACCTTCGGAAAAAGAGTTGG
TAGCTCTTGATCCGGCAAACAAACCACCGCTGGTAGCGGTGGTTTTTTTGTTTGCAAGCAGCAGATTACG
CGCAGAAAAAAAGGATCTCAAGAAGATCCTTTGATCTTTTCTACGGGGTCTGACGCTCAGTGGAACGAAA
ACTCACGTTAAGGGATTTTGGTCATGAGATTATCAAAAAGGATCTTCACCTAGATCCTTTTAAATTAAAA
ATGAAGTTTTAAATCAATCTAAAGTATATATGAGTAAACTTGGTCTGACAGTTACCAATGCTTAATCAGT
GAGGCACCTATCTCAGCGATCTGTCTATTTCGTTCATCCATAGTTGCCTGACTCCCCGTCGTGTAGATAA
CTACGATACGGGAGGGCTTACCATCTGGCCCCAGTGCTGCAATGATACCGCGAGACCCACGCTCACCGGC
TCCAGATTTATCAGCAATAAACCAGCCAGCCGGAAGGGCCGAGCGCAGAAGTGGTCCTGCAACTTTATCC
GCCTCCATCCAGTCTATTAATTGTTGCCGGGAAGCTAGAGTAAGTAGTTCGCCAGTTAATAGTTTGCGCA
ACGTTGTTGCCATTGCTACAGGCATCGTGGTGTCACGCTCGTCGTTTGGTATGGCTTCATTCAGCTCCGG
TTCCCAACGATCAAGGCGAGTTACATGATCCCCCATGTTGTGCAAAAAAGCGGTTAGCTCCTTCGGTCCT
CCGATCGTTGTCAGAAGTAAGTTGGCCGCAGTGTTATCACTCATGGTTATGGCAGCACTGCATAATTCTC
TTACTGTCATGCCATCCGTAAGATGCTTTTCTGTGACTGGTGAGTACTCAACCAAGTCATTCTGAGAATA
GTGTATGCGGCGACCGAGTTGCTCTTGCCCGGCGTCAATACGGGATAATACCGCGCCACATAGCAGAACT
TTAAAAGTGCTCATCATTGGAAAACGTTCTTCGGGGCGAAAACTCTCAAGGATCTTACCGCTGTTGAGAT
CCAGTTCGATGTAACCCACTCGTGCACCCAACTGATCTTCAGCATCTTTTACTTTCACCAGCGTTTCTGG
GTGAGCAAAAACAGGAAGGCAAAATGCCGCAAAAAAGGGAATAAGGGCGACACGGAAATGTTGAATACTC
ATACTCTTCCTTTTTCAATATTATTGAAGCATTTATCAGGGTTATTGTCTCATGAGCGGATACATATTTG
AATGTATTTAGAAAAATAAACAAATAGGGGTTCCGCGCACATTTCCCCGAAAAGTGCCACCT
